>Addgene plasmid #228419 | pCCG_nit9E | addgene full sequence | sequence record 460292 | Addgene NGS Result
TATAGTGTCACCTAAATCGTATGTGTATGATACATAAGGTTATGTATTAATTGTAGCCGCGTTCTAACGA
CAATATGTCCATATGGTGCACTCTCAGTACAATCTGCTCTGATGCCGCATAGTTAAGCCAGCCCCGACAC
CCGCCAACACCCGCTGACGCGCCCTGACGGGCTTGTCTGCTCCCGGCATCCGCTTACAGACAAGCTGTGA
CCGTCTCCGGGAGCTGCATGTGTCAGAGGTTTTCACCGTCATCACCGAAACGCGCGAGACGAAAGGGCCT
CGTGATACGCCTATTTTTATAGGTTAATGTCATGATAATAATGGTTTCTTAGACGTCAGGTGGCACTTTT
CGGGGAAATGTGCGCGGAACCCCTATTTGTTTATTTTTCTAAATACATTCAAATATGTATCCGCTCATGA
GACAATAACCCTGATAAATGCTTCAATAATATTGAAAAAGGAAGAGTATGAGTATTCAACATTTCCGTGT
CGCCCTTATTCCCTTTTTTGCGGCATTTTGCCTTCCTGTTTTTGCTCACCCAGAAACGCTGGTGAAAGTA
AAAGATGCTGAAGATCAGTTGGGTGCACGAGTGGGTTACATCGAACTGGATCTCAACAGCGGTAAGATCC
TTGAGAGTTTTCGCCCCGAAGAACGTTTTCCAATGATGAGCACTTTTAAAGTTCTGCTATGTGGCGCGGT
ATTATCCCGTATTGACGCCGGGCAAGAGCAACTCGGTCGCCGCATACACTATTCTCAGAATGACTTGGTT
GAGTACTCACCAGTCACAGAAAAGCATCTTACGGATGGCATGACAGTAAGAGAATTATGCAGTGCTGCCA
TAACCATGAGTGATAACACTGCGGCCAACTTACTTCTGACAACGATCGGAGGACCGAAGGAGCTAACCGC
TTTTTTGCACAACATGGGGGATCATGTAACTCGCCTTGATCGTTGGGAACCGGAGCTGAATGAAGCCATA
CCAAACGACGAGCGTGACACCACGATGCCTGTAGCAATGGCAACAACGTTGCGCAAACTATTAACTGGCG
AACTACTTACTCTAGCTTCCCGGCAACAATTAATAGACTGGATGGAGGCGGATAAAGTTGCAGGACCACT
TCTGCGCTCGGCCCTTCCGGCTGGCTGGTTTATTGCTGATAAATCTGGAGCCGGTGAGCGTGGGTCTCGC
GGTATCATTGCAGCACTGGGGCCAGATGGTAAGCCCTCCCGTATCGTAGTTATCTACACGACGGGGAGTC
AGGCAACTATGGATGAACGAAATAGACAGATCGCTGAGATAGGTGCCTCACTGATTAAGCATTGGTAACT
GTCAGACCAAGTTTACTCATATATACTTTAGATTGATTTAAAACTTCATTTTTAATTTAAAAGGATCTAG
GTGAAGATCCTTTTTGATAATCTCATGACCAAAATCCCTTAACGTGAGTTTTCGTTCCACTGAGCGTCAG
ACCCCGTAGAAAAGATCAAAGGATCTTCTTGAGATCCTTTTTTTCTGCGCGTAATCTGCTGCTTGCAAAC
AAAAAAACCACCGCTACCAGCGGTGGTTTGTTTGCCGGATCAAGAGCTACCAACTCTTTTTCCGAAGGTA
ACTGGCTTCAGCAGAGCGCAGATACCAAATACTGTTCTTCTAGTGTAGCCGTAGTTAGGCCACCACTTCA
AGAACTCTGTAGCACCGCCTACATACCTCGCTCTGCTAATCCTGTTACCAGTGGCTGCTGCCAGTGGCGA
TAAGTCGTGTCTTACCGGGTTGGACTCAAGACGATAGTTACCGGATAAGGCGCAGCGGTCGGGCTGAACG
GGGGGTTCGTGCACACAGCCCAGCTTGGAGCGAACGACCTACACCGAACTGAGATACCTACAGCGTGAGC
TATGAGAAAGCGCCACGCTTCCCGAAGGGAGAAAGGCGGACAGGTATCCGGTAAGCGGCAGGGTCGGAAC
AGGAGAGCGCACGAGGGAGCTTCCAGGGGGAAACGCCTGGTATCTTTATAGTCCTGTCGGGTTTCGCCAC
CTCTGACTTGAGCGTCGATTTTTGTGATGCTCGTCAGGGGGGCGGAGCCTATGGAAAAACGCCAGCAACG
CGGCCTTTTTACGGTTCCTGGCCTTTTGCTGGCCTTTTGCTCACATGTTCTTTCCTGCGTTATCCCCTGA
TTCTGTGGATAACCGTATTACCGCCTTTGAGTGAGCTGATACCGCTCGCCGCAGCCGAACGACCGAGCGC
AGCGAGTCAGTGAGCGAGGAAGCGGAAGAGCGCCCAATACGCAAACCGCCTCTCCCCGCGCGTTGGCCGA
TTCATTAATGCAGGTTAACCTGGCTTATCGAAATTAATACGACTCACTATAGGGAGACCGGCAGATCCAA
TGCGGATGGATTCGCTCACTCGGTGCCGCGGCGGTGCGAAGTTCCTGCCGTGGATTGGGGGATTGCACAG
ACGGTGGAGTGCTTGCTACAGCTAGGTACCCAGTTGCACACCAAACGGTGCCCCTGTGCCCCTGCGTCTA
GGTGTGTCCTGTGAGCAACTGCGCCCGCGCGCGGCACCGGGAAGCTGCGGGAACCTCAATGGATGATTGG
CGCCAGATCCCCGGCATCACCTCAGCACATGGGCAGCCCGAGAAGGAATCGAGGGTAGAAGATATTCCAG
GGTTTCCGCTAGCACAACTTCCAAGCGCCTCTACCGCTACTCCACACACCCACGCTGAATGGCACAACCA
CTGAGGCCTAGCGGTCCCAGCTCCCCGTAACCACGCAGCCCCAGCGACCGAGGTCATCATGACACTATGA
CGACAATCTGGCGGGAGACTTGGGAAAATCGATGACGGGCACCTACCTTGGGAACAATAGAGCAAGTCCA
GTCAACGCCCTAGGGAAGGGGGAAAAAAAAAAAAGAGCCCATTCTCACAAGGAGCAACACTGTGCTGCTA
TCATAGTACACTACAAGCAAAGTCGGGATGTTGCTAGAATCCGTCGGCTACGTCGGTAGATACCTCCCAT
AGGCAGTAAGTCTAGGTATCCAATTTATAGTTCCGCGTATTTCTTCGTCGAACGGGGCACAGCAAAGCCT
AACAGCCGCAGTGCCTCGCAACCAACACCAAGCAGTAATCTCATCCATCCATACAGATCCTCCCACAATA
TCTTTACATGCGCACTTGCGCTGTGTTAGCAGTTTAGGTTCCACTACCAAGGCTGACACGAGCAGCACTG
ACAGCAAACTGCTGCTTGGGGCCAAGAAATTGGCAGTTTGCTGAGCACCTACATATCAGTACACATCAAC
CCTGGTTTAATTGTTAGCCTGGTACTGTTAACCGTCATGAACGAGGACGTGGAGGAAGAACCACGCTAAC
AATTGAACCAGGGTTGATGTATACCTCTCTTACCATATTTGCTTGCTTCCACGTCCCTATCCTCAAGCGA
TTTTGTTCTTGACTTTTTGTATTTCAACGCAAAGGCCATTCAGGTTTCTCATGTTCAACCCTTTGGATGG
CGATGCCGTTCGTCCCAGGACCTCGTGACCTTTGAAAGACGAGAAATATATCCCAAAGCAACTTCTGCTT
ATGGACAAGCAACTGCATGGCGGCCCACAACTCATATCTCGCGTAATCATCCAAACGCTAGGCCCGAGTA
CTCTACTGTTCTCGAGACACCTACCATAATATGTACCCAATCAGACATGACAACAGTCAACCAAACATAC
CCTGATCCGGCCAAACCCTGACATCCCTAGATGATGGTTAGGCACACAAATGGAAAACGGGACTCGTTGG
TTAGGTGGGAACGCTTGTATTGCAGCCAGCCAACCGACTCTCCTCGTCCCTCTCGAGTCCCGTTATTGCC
GTTTGACCCAGCCGCCCAGCCGCCAAACAGCTGAGGGAGCCAATGGTCTAATACACCGTCCAACGGCCCC
AGTGATGTTTCAAACTTGATTGACAGCGAACGAAACCCCTGAAACCCGTTATAGATATGTATAGATTTGA
CGGGGTAGCTTGGCCCTAATACGACTCACTATAGGGCGAATTGGAGCTCCACCGCGGTGGCGGCCGCTAG
AAGGAGCAGTCCATCTGCGTGAATCACGAGAGAATCAGCTACTTTGAATCGATGGATGCAGCTACCAGAA
GTCACTCAGTTCGTTCAAAGCCACATCACTGGGCACTTCCATTGGGACAGGCATTGATCGGACGAGACCG
ACTTCTGGCCGCTTTCAACAGCCACATTATATCCATGTCACGGCTACGCGCGGCCTTCGGTAACAGAAAA
GCACACAGACAGCGATTGTGACATGGATTCGGGCAAAGCATTGGTGGTCGCACCAGGTCATCCTGAGTGT
GCAGTGGCTGCTATTCAGATTTCATCTAACTGCGGGAGAGGGGTTCAAAGGGGCGTGACGTCACAGACAA
CGGGTGAAGGACGAAGATTGCCTCACTTCTTTGCTAGCAATTTGCCTGCAAAGAAGGCGCACATGTCAAG
CAAACAACTGGGAAACCACTATTGAATACCCACAATGCAAAGCTCGGAAGGTACGTCTTGATTGCAGTGT
GTCGAGTGTCAAAAAAGAAGCAAGTGTTCATGCAAGCCAAAATTGGCACCTCCTCCACTTCTCCGAGTGC
CCCACCCGAACCTCCAGGCGAGATGGCCGGAACATACCATCCGCGTTGGGATTATGACGTATCTCCTTCT
TCTTCACATGATTCCATCCCGTTGTTGCTTGTTTGCGAGCTGTGACGGGAGATCGTAGATGCCACTTAGG
GCCAGGCAGGCAGTGCAGGCAGCCAGGAACACAAGCTTCCAACTTGGTCATCTCGATTGCCGATTAAGGG
AACCAAATGCCTATATAAGACTGTCCTCCCACCTCCCCAATACCATTCTTTTCTTCTTCCATCATCAGCC
AACAAAGCAATCACATCTTCACTACTTCAAATCAACACAACACTCAAACCACTTTCACAACCCCTCACAT
CAACCAAAATGCTCTCTGTCTCCGAAGCGCTCTCCCAAATAGCGCAACACACGCCGATGCCGCAAATCGT
CACCTCCAAAGTCGATAGCTCGCTCATCGGCGCCGTTCTGGCGCAGGACGTTTCGGCGCGCGAAAATGTG
CCCGCTTTTCGCGCTAGCATCGTCGACGGCTACGCCGTAGTCGTGCCCCAAGACGGGAACATGCGCGGCG
TGTTCCCCGTCGTGTCGGTTTCGCATGCCGCTCCTGGAGATGGGGAAAAAATGCCGACGCTCAAAGAGGG
CGAGATTGCCCGGATCACCACGGGTGCACCCCTGCCTCCGGGTGCGACATCGGTTATTATGGTGGAGGAT
ACGGTGTTGGTGTCGACGACGTCATCCAAGACGGAGGATGCGGAGGATGGAAAGGGAGTGGAGGAGGAGA
AGGAGGTGGAGATTTTAGCAGCTGATAAAGTTCGCGAAGGCGAAAATGTTAGGGAGGTGGGAAGTGATAT
CAAGCAGGGGCAACTGATTCTAGGCAAGGGAGATCAGGTGTCTGCTGTGGGGGGTGAGATTGGTCTGTTG
GCCGCCGTGGGTGTGGGTGAGGTGCAGGTGTACCGACGTCCTGTTGTTGGCGTTCTATCTACGGGTGATG
AGATTGTGGACCATGATCGCCCGGGAGACTTGCGGCTGGGCGAGGTGCGCGATACGAACCGGCCAACTCT
CATTTCGGCGGCGAGAGATTGGGGGTATGAGGTGATTGATCTTGGAGTGGCGCGGGACAAGGCCGGGACT
TTGGAGGAGACGCTGCGGCAGGCATTGAGGCAGGTTGACGTGGTGATCACGACCGGCGGAGTGTCCATGG
GTGAGCTGGATCTCCTCAAGCCGACGATAGAGCGTTCGCTGGGCGGAACAATTCGCTTTGGTCGGGTGGC
AATGAAGCCCGGCAAGCCTACCACGTTTGCTACCGTTCCGGTAAAGGATAACGACGGAGAGAGAGTTTCC
AAGGTAATCTTCTCGCTACCAGGTAACCCGGCATCGGCTTTGGTTACGTTTCACTTGTTTGTACTGCCGT
CTCTGCACCAAATGTCGGGCGTCTCACCACCTGGCTTGCCAAAGGTGCCTGTGACACTGGGCCATGATTT
CTCCCTCGATAGATCTAGACCCGAGTACCACCGGGCCATTGTCTCCGTTAGCAGGGACGGAGTGCTCACC
GCGGTCAGCACAGGAGGACAGAGAAGCTCGCGGGTAGGAAGTATGAAGGGGGCCAACGCGCTTCTCTGCA
TGCCTTGCGGACCAGAGCCGTTGCGCAAGGGTGCCAAGGTGGAAGCGTTGCTTATGGGCGGTTTACGCAG
CGATGTGATTTAGTGATCCCGGGTGGCATCCCTGTGACCCCTCCCCAGTGCCTCTCCTGGCCCTGGAAGT
TGCCACTCCAGTGCCCACCAGCCTTGTCCTAATAAAATTAAGTTGCATCATTTTGTCTGACTAGGTGTCC
TTCTATAATATTATGGGGTGGAGGGGGGTGGTATGGAGCAAGGGGCAAGTTGGGAAGACAACCTGAATTC
GATATCAAGCTTATCGATACCGTCGACCTCGAGGGGGGGCCCGGTACCAGCTTTTGTTCCCTTTAGTGAG
GGTTAATAGGGCGTGCACGGCTATGGGGTCTGAATGCTAAAAGACACCATTTCCCACACTCCCTCTGATT
TTTTTTATGGTTTTTTTTTATCTTCATTTTTCGCCGTCTTTTATTCGGTTGTTTGGGAGGTTCACATGCA
ACGTGCAAGACTGCAAGTATATTGAGATGGGCGCTTCATGCAATGCAGCATCACTGCAGCGACATTGTGA
CATCCACGTTTCGATCGTCTGTGCTTCCCCGTTCATGTACGCATGATCTGAAAAAAAAAAAAAAAAAAAA
GTTGATGTAATAATGAAAATAAACACCCAGGGACGAGCACCCCTTCTGGAATAGGGAGAAAAACTAAAGG
GACGTTTGGGTCTCTACACTTACCAACAGATTCATGTACTGATCTTCAGCCTGTACAGAACAGTACAATG
TCCAAAACTCGTTATCATTACTCTATGTGCCCAAAATGACCCAGATATACATCAACCCACTACATCCTTT
TGTTCTTGTTTTTTTTTTTTTTTTTGCTACTTCGAAAAGAATTTCCGTTTAGTTGCTCTTGCTCATGTGC
TCAAGACGGATGCTGACCGCCCTTCTGTGAGCCTCGAGCTCCTCAACCTTAGCCAACTGCATGACAGCCT
GGCCGACGTTTTTGAGACCCTCGGCAGTCAAGTTGGAGCTGGTAATGTGCTTGACGAACGAGGCGAGATT
GACGCCAGAGTACTGCTTGGCAAAGCCATAGGTAGCTATGTGTCTTGACGTTAGCAGAAGAATCTGTGAA
GCGGGGCTATTTATGATATGTAACTTACGCAGCGAGTGGTTAACACCAGCAGAGTAATCGCCAACGGACT
CAGGAGTCCAGGCGCCAATGAAGACACTACCGGCGTTCATGACAAGATCGACAGCCTTCTCGGCCTCCTT
GATCTGGAGGATCAAGTGCTCAGGAGCGTACTTGTTGCTGAGCTCCATGGCCTCCTCGACGGTCTTGACC
TGCACGGTGATCGAGTGGGCGATGGAGCCACGGACAATCTGGACGCGAGGAAGCTCCGTAGCCTGACGGT
GAACCTCGTCCTCAATAGCCTGAAGATGCTCCTCGTCGAGGTCAATAGCGATCAGGATGACCTGACTGTC
AACGCCGTGCTCAGCCTGGGACAGGAGATCCGAGGCAACGAACGCGGGGTTGGCGTCCTTGTCAGCGATG
ACCAGCACCTCGGACGGGCCAGCGGGCATGTCAATACCAACGGCAGCGTTGGTGTCGTTGCTGACGAACA
TCTTGGCAGCAGTGACGAACTGGTTACCGGGGCCGAGAATCTTGTCGACCTTGGTGATGCTCTCGGTGCC
GTAGGCCATGGCAGCTACGGCCTGGGCACCGCCGGCAAGCACGATGGACTCGGCGCCAACCTTGTGAGCG
ACGTAGACAATCTCGGGAGTGATGGTTCCGTCGGCGCGGGGAGGAGAGGCGAACACAATCTTGTTGCAGC
CGGCGACCATGGCGGGAACACCCAGCATAAGGGCAGTGCTGGGGAGAACGGCGGTACCGCCGGGGATGTA
GCAGCCGACGGCCTCGATGGGACGAGAGAAACGGCTGCAGACAACACCGGGCATGGTCTCGACCTGGAGG
GGCTTCTCCTCCTTCTGGGCGGCGTGGAACTTGCGGATGTTCTCGAAGGACACGTCGATGGCAGCAATGG
TCTCCTCAGGGAGCTGCATAAGCTCCTTGGGGAAGGGCGCCTTCAGGACGGGGCTAGTAAGAGAGGTAGC
CTTCTCGAACTTGTGAGTGTACGACAGAACAGCCTTGTCGCCGTTCTTGCGGACGTCCTCGATGATGGGG
ACAATGATCTTGTAGATGGCATCGGACGACTTTTGCGCAGGACGCTTGAGAGCAGCATCGAGCTCCTCGG
TAGAGACCTTGGAGGCGTCGAAACGTCTCATGGTGATCTTCTCAGGGGTGGTCTCCTGGGCGGCCTCCTT
GGTGACAGGGGCCGAAGTGGCAGCGAGAGCGGACGCCGCAGGCTTGATGCCCTCCTTCTCAGCCCACTTA
CCCTTAGCATCTCCAGTCCTGCGCTTGACCTTCCAGCTCTTGGCGTCAAGGCTCCTTTCGATATCGGCAA
GAGTAACGCCGGCAGCAACGGCCCTGGTAAGAGCAAAGTAGAAGAGATCGGCAGCCTCAAAGGCGATTTC
CTGGGGGGTCTGAGCGGTGCAGAGCTCCTCAGCCTCCTCCATGATCTTGGCCCGGACTAGCTTCTCATCG
GAGAAGAGACGGGCAGTGTAGGAGCCCTCGGGGGCAGACTGTTTCCTCGAAATCAAAGTCTGCTCGAGCT
TGGGAAGGCCTTTGAGCTGACCAAAGCAGCCGGACTGATCGAGGTGGCAGAAACGACCCTTCTGCTTCAC
GACAAACTTGAGAGCATCGTTATCGCAGTCAAGCGAGATGCGGACGAGCTCCTGAGTGTCTCCGGAAGTA
GCACCCTTGTACCAGAGACCGCGCTTCCGGCTCTGATAGACACCAGTCTGTGTCCTGAGGGCCTCGTTCA
CACTCTCGGCACTGCTGTAGACCAGACCCAGAGCAGTGTCGTGCTCATCAACGACAACGGTGGGGAGAAG
ACCATCGGGACGGTCAGACTTCCAGACGCTCGAGAGGATGGTGGAGATGGCAAGCTTCAGCTGCTCGAGT
TC
Features (pLannotate 1.2.2; 14 found; start..end, strand, type, name):
     80..131     -  misc_feature   bom (fragment): basis of mobility region from pBR322
    233..268     -  CDS            rop (fragment): Rop protein, which maintains plasmids at low copy number; rop
    363..467     +  promoter       AmpR promoter: bla
    468..1328    +  CDS            AmpR: β-lactamase; bla; confers resistance to ampicillin, carbenicillin, and related antibiotics
   1499..2087    +  rep_origin     ori: high-copy-number ColE1/pMB1/pBR322/pUC origin of replication
   2270..2323    +  CDS            lacI (fragment): lac repressor; lacI; The lac repressor binds to the lac operator to inhibit transcription in E. coli. This inhibition can be relieved by adding lactose or isopropyl-β-D-thiogalactopyranoside (IPTG).
   2345..2363    +  promoter       T7 promoter: promoter for bacteriophage T7 RNA polymerase
   4007..4025    +  promoter       T7 promoter: promoter for bacteriophage T7 RNA polymerase
   4034..4058    +  misc_feature   MCS (fragment): pBluescript multiple cloning site
   6321..6505    +  polyA_signal   hGH poly(A) signal (fragment): human growth hormone polyadenylation signal
   6505..6558    +  misc_feature   MCS (fragment): pBluescript multiple cloning site
   6570..6587    -  promoter       T3 promoter (fragment): promoter for bacteriophage T3 RNA polymerase
   7128..9191    -  CDS            HIS4 (fragment): HIS2_YEAST - Experimental evidence at protein level: Swiss-Prot protein existence level 1. From Saccharomyces cerevisiae (strain ATCC 204508 / S288c) (Baker's yeast).
   9241..17      -  promoter       SP6 promoter (across the origin): promoter for bacteriophage SP6 RNA polymerase
