[The description below was written by a language model from this plasmid's Addgene catalogue record and pLannotate feature annotations shown in this document.]
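Description:
pCCG_nit9E is a 9.2 kb Neurospora crassa protein expression plasmid built on the pMF272 backbone and designed to place its payload at the his-3 locus of the fungal genome. In E. coli it is maintained as a high-copy plasmid through a ColE1/pUC-type origin and selected with ampicillin via the β-lactamase gene and its native promoter. Short remnants of bom, rop and lacI, together with T7, T3 and SP6 phage promoters and pBluescript polylinker fragments, are leftovers of the cloning vectors from which the backbone was assembled.

The insert, introduced by Gibson assembly, is a truncated form of N. crassa NIT-9 from which the N-terminal G domain and the linker region have been removed, leaving the E domain to be expressed on its own. The automated annotation does not label this coding sequence or the fungal promoter driving it. The plasmid name suggests a ccg-type promoter, but the record does not state this, and the large unannotated stretches between the polylinker fragments presumably hold the expression cassette. A roughly 2 kb region annotated as a fragment related to yeast HIS4 most likely reflects homology to the N. crassa his-3 sequence, which would provide the targeting arm for integration at that locus. The record does not describe the recipient strain or the selection scheme in the fungus. The partial match to the human growth hormone polyadenylation signal downstream of the insert region is a fragment call by the annotation tool, and its functional role is not documented.

The stated use is expression of the isolated NIT-9 E domain in N. crassa from a defined chromosomal site, which would allow the function of this domain to be studied separately from the rest of the protein.
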