Addgene plasmid #228419: pCCG_nit9E
Purpose: Expression of NIT-9E domain in N. crassa at the his-3 locus
Depositing lab: Robert Haensch. Depositing organization: Technische Universitaet Braunschweig.
Backbone
  Vector backbone: PMF272
  Vector type: Protein expression in N. crassa
Growth in bacteria
  Bacterial resistance: Ampicillin, 100 μg/mL
  Growth temperature: 37°C
  Growth strain: DH5alpha
  Copy number: High Copy
Gene/Insert
  Gene/Insert name: NIT-9
  Species: Neurospora crassa
  Mutation: truncation of the N terminal G domain and linkage region
  Cloning method: Gibson Cloning
  Sequencing primers: 5′ n/a
Terms and licenses: Academic/Nonprofit Terms; Industry Terms: Not Available to Industry
How to cite: pCCG_nit9E was a gift from Robert Haensch (Addgene plasmid # 228419 ; http://n2t.net/addgene:228419 ; RRID:Addgene_228419)
